>Addgene plasmid #179829 | pPOTv7-g418-3HaloTag | addgene full sequence | sequence record 355475 | Addgene NGS Result
GGGCGAATTGGGCCCGTATAATGCAGACCTGCTGCAAGCTAGGGGCACAGCAAGGTCTTCTGAAATTCAT
GTTTTTTTTTTTTTTACTCTGCATTGCAGTCTCCGCTCTTATTTAGTTTTGCTTTACGTAAGGTCTCGTT
GCTGCCATAAAATAAGCTCTAGTGGAATTCATGATTGAACAAGATGGATTGCACGCAGGTTCTCCGGCCG
CTTGGGTGGAGAGGCTATTCGGCTATGACTGGGCACAACAGACAATCGGCTGCTCTGATGCCGCCGTGTT
CCGGCTGTCAGCGCAGGGGCGCCCGGTTCTTTTTGTCAAGACCGACCTGTCCGGTGCCCTGAATGAACTG
CAGGACGAGGCAGCGCGGCTATCGTGGCTGGCCACGACGGGCGTTCCTTGCGCAGCTGTGCTCGACGTTG
TCACTGAAGCGGGAAGGGACTGGCTGCTATTGGGCGAAGTGCCGGGGCAGGATCTCCTGTCATCTCACCT
TGCTCCTGCCGAGAAAGTATCCATCATGGCTGATGCAATGCGGCGGCTGCATACGCTTGATCCGGCTACC
TGCCCATTCGACCACCAAGCGAAACATCGCATCGAGCGAGCACGTACTCGGATGGAAGCCGGTCTTGTCG
ATCAGGATGATCTGGACGAAGAGCATCAGGGGCTCGCGCCAGCCGAACTGTTCGCCAGGCTCAAGGCGCG
CATGCCCGACGGCGAGGATCTCGTCGTGACCCACGGCGATGCCTGCTTGCCGAATATCATGGTGGAAAAT
GGCCGCTTTTCTGGATTCATCGACTGTGGCCGGCTGGGTGTGGCGGACCGCTATCAGGACATAGCGTTGG
CTACCCGTGATATTGCTGAAGAGCTTGGCGGCGAATGGGCTGACCGCTTCCTCGTGCTTTACGGTATCGC
CGCTCCCGATTCGCAGCGCATCGCCTTCTATCGCCTTCTTGACGAGTTCTTCTGACCATGGTGCCCATTT
AGTTGGCCTTTCCCTTGTCTCGTGTCTTTTCCGTGGAAAGGTTCCCGGAGTAATCTGATGGCACAGCAGG
GAGGTGCGCCTGCAGGTTGGTTAGGAAGGGGGGATGATGTAAAAGAAGAAAATGGGGGGATTCGAGCCCC
ACGCGTTGCTCAAGCTGTGTAGCGCAGGCGTTTCCTTACATATTTCTCTAACAGGCACGGAAGCCTAACA
AATACACTTGGCTTATTTTTTTGCCCCCTCATGTCTTGTACAAATATTTGCGATAGCTTAGCTATCAGCC
ACATTAATCAAACAAGTATACCAACAAGCCCGAAAACAGAAACTCAACTGCAACGGGTACCTATGGGTTC
TGGTAGTGGTTCCGGTTCCGGTTCTAAGCTTGGTGGGTCTGGAAGCGGTAGTGCCGAAATAGGCACAGGC
TTCCCCTTTGATCCGCATTACGTGGAAGTTCTGGGGGAGCGTATGCACTACGTCGACGTTGGACCCAGGG
ATGGTACGCCGGTTCTTTTCCTGCACGGGAACCCCACGTCGAGCTACGTGTGGCGAAACATCATACCGCA
CGTGGCTCCCACGCACCGATGTATTGCGCCAGATCTTATAGGCATGGGGAAGTCCGACAAACCCGATCTT
GGTTACTTCTTCGACGACCATGTGCGCTTCATGGATGCTTTTATCGAGGCACTTGGATTGGAGGAGGTTG
TTTTGGTAATACACGACTGGGGCTCAGCCCTTGGCTTTCATTGGGCGAAGCGTAATCCAGAGCGGGTTAA
AGGCATCGCTTTTATGGAGTTCATAAGGCCCATCCCGACGTGGGATGAGTGGCCAGAGTTTGCCAGGGAG
ACCTTCCAAGCCTTTCGCACGACCGACGTCGGTCGCAAATTGATAATAGACCAAAACGTGTTTATTGAGG
GAACCCTGCCTATGGGAGTAGTCAGGCCCCTCACTGAAGTGGAAATGGACCACTATAGGGAGCCATTTTT
GAATCCGGTTGATCGGGAACCTCTTTGGCGATTTCCAAATGAACTTCCTATTGCAGGAGAGCCCGCCAAC
ATCGTTGCTCTGGTCGAGGAATATATGGATTGGCTCCATCAGTCACCGGTCCCGAAACTTCTGTTTTGGG
GGACCCCAGGAGTTTTGATACCCCCTGCCGAGGCGGCCCGCCTTGCCAAATCGCTTCCCAATTGCAAAGC
AGTTGACATCGGACCAGGTCTCAACCTGCTCCAGGAAGATAATCCAGATTTGATCGGCTCGGAAATCGCT
CGCTGGCTGTCGACACTGGAGATATCTGGTTCGGGCTCGGCTGAGATAGGTACTGGGTTTCCGTTCGACC
CTCACTACGTAGAAGTTCTTGGAGAGCGGATGCACTATGTCGATGTGGGGCCTCGCGATGGCACCCCCGT
ACTTTTCCTCCACGGCAACCCCACGTCGAGCTATGTCTGGAGGAACATAATACCACACGTGGCTCCAACG
CATAGGTGTATAGCTCCCGACCTTATAGGAATGGGCAAAAGCGACAAACCCGACCTTGGATACTTCTTCG
ATGATCACGTACGCTTCATGGACGCTTTCATCGAAGCCCTGGGCTTGGAGGAGGTTGTCTTGGTTATTCA
TGATTGGGGATCAGCTCTTGGGTTTCACTGGGCTAAACGCAACCCTGAACGGGTAAAAGGCATCGCGTTC
ATGGAGTTTATACGTCCCATACCAACCTGGGACGAATGGCCGGAGTTCGCACGTGAGACCTTCCAGGCCT
TTCGCACTACCGATGTAGGCAGGAAGCTGATCATTGACCAAAACGTCTTTATTGAAGGCACCCTGCCTAT
GGGAGTTGTCAGGCCTCTTACTGAGGTCGAAATGGACCATTACCGGGAACCGTTTCTGAATCCGGTGGAT
CGGGAACCACTTTGGAGGTTCCCCAATGAACTCCCGATTGCCGGCGAGCCAGCCAACATCGTTGCGCTCG
TTGAAGAATACATGGACTGGCTGCACCAGAGTCCGGTGCCGAAACTCTTGTTTTGGGGCACCCCTGGCGT
TCTGATCCCACCGGCCGAGGCGGCCCGACTCGCCAAGTCATTGCCTAACTGTAAAGCGGTTGATATCGGC
CCTGGACTTAATCTTCTGCAAGAAGACAACCCAGACCTGATCGGCTCCGAGATCGCACGGTGGTTGTCTA
CTCTTGAAATTTCCGGTTCGCCCGGGTCGGCTGAGATTGGTACGGGGTTTCCTTTTGACCCGCACTACGT
TGAGGTGTTGGGTGAACGTATGCATTATGTTGATGTTGGTCCCCGTGATGGTACGCCCGTGCTGTTTTTG
CATGGTAACCCCACGTCAAGCTATGTGTGGAGGAACATTATTCCCCACGTGGCACCTACTCATCGCTGTA
TTGCTCCAGACCTTATTGGTATGGGTAAGTCAGATAAACCGGATCTTGGTTACTTCTTTGACGATCACGT
GCGTTTTATGGATGCATTTATTGAAGCGCTTGGCCTTGAAGAAGTTGTGTTAGTGATTCACGATTGGGGT
TCTGCCTTGGGATTTCATTGGGCTAAACGTAATCCCGAAAGAGTTAAAGGTATTGCATTCATGGAGTTCA
TTCGTCCTATTCCTACGTGGGATGAGTGGCCAGAGTTTGCGCGCGAGACGTTTCAAGCGTTTCGTACAAC
GGACGTGGGTCGTAAGCTGATTATTGATCAAAATGTTTTTATTGAGGGTACGCTGCCGATGGGTGTTGTG
CGTCCCCTGACTGAAGTGGAGATGGATCACTACCGTGAGCCATTTTTAAATCCAGTGGACCGTGAGCCAT
TGTGGCGCTTCCCTAACGAGCTGCCCATTGCTGGTGAACCGGCTAACATTGTGGCGCTTGTGGAGGAGTA
TATGGATTGGCTTCATCAATCACCCGTGCCTAAGTTGCTTTTTTGGGGTACGCCAGGTGTGCTTATTCCA
CCTGCTGAAGCAGCACGCTTGGCTAAATCACTTCCAAACTGCAAAGCAGTTGATATTGGTCCGGGTCTGA
ACCTGTTGCAAGAAGATAATCCCGATCTTATTGGTTCCGAGATTGCCCGTTGGCTTTCGACACTTGAAAT
TTCTGGTGGATCCGGATCAGGATCTGGATCAGGATCGGGTAGTTAAGAGCTCCGCTGCGCTTAAATGTCT
TTCATTATAATCAATGTATAACCTTTATGTAGTATTTCAATCTATGCCGCTGTGTACGTGCACTGCGGTG
CCTATCCTTCGGCATTAGAGAGTCACTGTTTGTGTAGATCGTAGCTGCATGTCTGACATCTGGTTCATTA
GTGCCGTTTTGAGTCTGCACTGTTGTGCAACTTGATATTCATCACTGCACACCAACCGTGTGTTTCCTCC
TTTGGGTGCACCCTTTAATCCTTGTCTTCTCCTTTTTTGTCTCTTTCCCCCTCGAAAAGGTGTCAAACTA
CTGCCGCATAAACTACGGTTATCCCAAATTTAAGAGAAAGCAATAAAGCATCAGCTAGCATGATTGAACA
AGATGGATTGCACGCAGGTTCTCCGGCCGCTTGGGTGGAGAGGCTATTCGGCTATGACTGGGCACAACAG
ACAATCGGCTGCTCTGATGCCGCCGTGTTCCGGCTGTCAGCGCAGGGGCGCCCGGTTCTTTTTGTCAAGA
CCGACCTGTCCGGTGCCCTGAATGAACTGCAGGACGAGGCAGCGCGGCTATCGTGGCTGGCCACGACGGG
CGTTCCTTGCGCAGCTGTGCTCGACGTTGTCACTGAAGCGGGAAGGGACTGGCTGCTATTGGGCGAAGTG
CCGGGGCAGGATCTCCTGTCATCTCACCTTGCTCCTGCCGAGAAAGTATCCATCATGGCTGATGCAATGC
GGCGGCTGCATACGCTTGATCCGGCTACCTGCCCATTCGACCACCAAGCGAAACATCGCATCGAGCGAGC
ACGTACTCGGATGGAAGCCGGTCTTGTCGATCAGGATGATCTGGACGAAGAGCATCAGGGGCTCGCGCCA
GCCGAACTGTTCGCCAGGCTCAAGGCGCGCATGCCCGACGGCGAGGATCTCGTCGTGACCCACGGCGATG
CCTGCTTGCCGAATATCATGGTGGAAAATGGCCGCTTTTCTGGATTCATCGACTGTGGCCGGCTGGGTGT
GGCGGACCGCTATCAGGACATAGCGTTGGCTACCCGTGATATTGCTGAAGAGCTTGGCGGCGAATGGGCT
GACCGCTTCCTCGTGCTTTACGGTATCGCCGCTCCCGATTCGCAGCGCATCGCCTTCTATCGCCTTCTTG
ACGAGTTCTTCTGACTCGAGTGCCCATTTAGTTGGCTTTTCCCTTGTCTCGTGTCTTTTCCGTGGAAAGG
TTCCCGGAGTAATCTGATGGCACAGCAGGGAGGTGCGCCTGCAGGTTGGTTAGGAAGGGGGGATGATGTA
AAAGAAGAAAATGGGGGGATTCGAGCCCCGCACAGGTCTCTCAAATTGGATGCATAGCTTGAGTATTCTA
TAGTGTCACCTAAATAGCTTGGCGTAATCATGGTCATAGCTGTTTCCTGTGTGAAATTGTTATCCGCTCA
CAATTCCACACAACATACGAGCCGGAAGCATAAAGTGTAAAGCCTGGGGTGCCTAATGAGTGAGCTAACT
CACATTAATTGCGTTGCGCTCACTGCCCGCTTTCCAGTCGGGAAACCTGTCGTGCCAGCTGCATTAATGA
ATCGGCCAACGCGCGGGGAGAGGCGGTTTGCGTATTGGGCGCTCTTCCGCTTCCTCGCTCACTGACTCGC
TGCGCTCGGTCGTTCGGCTGCGGCGAGCGGTATCAGCTCACTCAAAGGCGGTAATACGGTTATCCACAGA
ATCAGGGGATAACGCAGGAAAGAACATGTGAGCAAAAGGCCAGCAAAAGGCCAGGAACCGTAAAAAGGCC
GCGTTGCTGGCGTTTTTCCATAGGCTCCGCCCCCCTGACGAGCATCACAAAAATCGACGCTCAAGTCAGA
GGTGGCGAAACCCGACAGGACTATAAAGATACCAGGCGTTTCCCCCTGGAAGCTCCCTCGTGCGCTCTCC
TGTTCCGACCCTGCCGCTTACCGGATACCTGTCCGCCTTTCTCCCTTCGGGAAGCGTGGCGCTTTCTCAT
AGCTCACGCTGTAGGTATCTCAGTTCGGTGTAGGTCGTTCGCTCCAAGCTGGGCTGTGTGCACGAACCCC
CCGTTCAGCCCGACCGCTGCGCCTTATCCGGTAACTATCGTCTTGAGTCCAACCCGGTAAGACACGACTT
ATCGCCACTGGCAGCAGCCACTGGTAACAGGATTAGCAGAGCGAGGTATGTAGGCGGTGCTACAGAGTTC
TTGAAGTGGTGGCCTAACTACGGCTACACTAGAAGAACAGTATTTGGTATCTGCGCTCTGCTGAAGCCAG
TTACCTTCGGAAAAAGAGTTGGTAGCTCTTGATCCGGCAAACAAACCACCGCTGGTAGCGGTGGTTTTTT
TGTTTGCAAGCAGCAGATTACGCGCAGAAAAAAAGGATCTCAAGAAGATCCTTTGATCTTTTCTACGGGG
TCTGACGCTCAGTGGAACGAAAACTCACGTTAAGGGATTTTGGTCATGAGATTATCAAAAAGGATCTTCA
CCTAGATCCTTTTAAATTAAAAATGAAGTTTTAAATCAATCTAAAGTATATATGAGTAAACTTGGTCTGA
CAGTTACCAATGCTTAATCAGTGAGGCACCTATCTCAGCGATCTGTCTATTTCGTTCATCCATAGTTGCC
TGACTCCCCGTCGTGTAGATAATTACGATACGGGAGGGCTTACCATCTGGCCCCAGTGCTGCAATGATAC
CGCGAGACCCACGCTCACCGGCTCCAGATTTATCAGCAATAAACCAGCCAGCCGGAAGGGCCGAGCGCAG
AAGTGGTCCTGCAACTTTATCCGCCTCCATCCAGTCTATTAATTGTTGCCGGGAAGCTAGAGTAAGTAGT
TCGCCAGTTAATAGTTTGCGCAACGTTGTTGCCATTGCTACAGGCATCGTGGTGTCACGCTCGTCGTTTG
GTATGGCTTCATTCAGCTCCGGTTCCCAACGATCAAGGCGAGTTACATGATCCCCCATGTTGTGCAAAAA
AGCGGTTAGCTCCTTCGGTCCTCCGATCGTTGTCAGAAGTAAGTTGGCCGCAGTGTTATCACTCATGGTT
ATGGCAGCACTGCATAATTCTCTTACTGTCATGCCATCCGTAAGATGCTTTTCTGTGACTGGTGAGTACT
CAACCAAGTCATTCTGAGAATAGTGTATGCGGCGACCGAGTTGCTCTTGCCCGGCGTCAATACGGGATAA
TACCGCGCCACATAGCAGAACTTTAAAAGTGCTCATCATTGGAAAACGTTCTTCGGGGCGAAAACTCTCA
AGGATCTTACCGCTGTTGAGATCCAGTTCGATGTAACCCACTCGTGCACCCAACTGATCTTCAGCATCTT
TTACTTTCACCAGCGTTTCTGGGTGAGCAAAAACAGGAAGGCAAAATGCCGCAAAAAAGGGAATAAGGGC
GACACGGAAATGTTGAATACTCATACTCTTCCTTTTTCAATATTATTGAAGCATTTATCAGGGTTATTGT
CTCATGAGCGGATACATATTTGAATGTATTTAGAAAAATAAACAAATAGGGGTTCCGCGCACATTTCCCC
GAAAAGTGCCACCTGATGCGGTGTGAAATACCGCACAGATGCGTAAGGAGAAAATACCGCATCAGGAAAT
TGTAAGCGTTAATATTTTGTTAAAATTCGCGTTAAATTTTTGTTAAATCAGCTCATTTTTTAACCAATAG
GCCGAAATCGGCAAAATCCCTTATAAATCAAAAGAATAGACCGAGATAGGGT
[37 nt withheld, positions 7823-7859]
AAAGAACGTGGACTCCAACGTCAAAGG
[49 nt withheld, positions 7887-7935]
T
[91 nt withheld, positions 7937-8027]
G
[98 nt withheld, positions 8029-8126]
ACTTAATGCGCCGCTACAGGGCGCGTCCATTCGCCATTCAGGCTGCGCAACTGTTGGGAAGGGCGATCGG
TGCGGGCCTCTTCGCTATTACGCCAGCTGGCGAAAGGGGGATGTGCTGCAAGGCGATTAAGTTGGGTAAC
GCCAGGGTTTTCCCAGTCACGACGTTGTAAAACGACGGCCAGTGAATTGTAATACGACTCACTATA
Features (pLannotate 1.2.2; 17 found; start..end, strand, type, name):
    171..962     +  CDS            neo: KKA2_KLEPN - Also known as kan, nptII. Experimental evidence at protein level: Swiss-Prot protein existence level 1. Resistance to kanamycin, neomycin, paromomycin, ribostamycin, butirosin and gentamicin B. From Klebsiella pneumoniae.
   1383..2258    +  CDS            dhaA: DHAA_PSEPV - Experimental evidence at protein level: Swiss-Prot protein existence level 1. Catalyzes hydrolytic cleavage of carbon-halogen bonds in halogenated aliphatic compounds, leading to the formation of the corresponding primary alcohols, halide ions and protons. Has a broad substrate specificity, as it is able to dehalogenate mono- and di- chlorinated and brominated alkanes (up to at least C10), and the two isomers of 1,3-dichloropropene to 3-chloroallyl alcohol; the highest activity was found with 1,2-dibromoethane, while no activity was observed with the analog 1,2-dichloroethane. Fro
   2280..3155    +  CDS            dhaA: DHAA_PSEPV - Experimental evidence at protein level: Swiss-Prot protein existence level 1. Catalyzes hydrolytic cleavage of carbon-halogen bonds in halogenated aliphatic compounds, leading to the formation of the corresponding primary alcohols, halide ions and protons. Has a broad substrate specificity, as it is able to dehalogenate mono- and di- chlorinated and brominated alkanes (up to at least C10), and the two isomers of 1,3-dichloropropene to 3-chloroallyl alcohol; the highest activity was found with 1,2-dibromoethane, while no activity was observed with the analog 1,2-dichloroethane. Fro
   3180..4055    +  CDS            dhaA: DHAA_PSEPV - Experimental evidence at protein level: Swiss-Prot protein existence level 1. Catalyzes hydrolytic cleavage of carbon-halogen bonds in halogenated aliphatic compounds, leading to the formation of the corresponding primary alcohols, halide ions and protons. Has a broad substrate specificity, as it is able to dehalogenate mono- and di- chlorinated and brominated alkanes (up to at least C10), and the two isomers of 1,3-dichloropropene to 3-chloroallyl alcohol; the highest activity was found with 1,2-dibromoethane, while no activity was observed with the analog 1,2-dichloroethane. Fro
   4470..5261    +  CDS            neo: KKA2_KLEPN - Also known as kan, nptII. Experimental evidence at protein level: Swiss-Prot protein existence level 1. Resistance to kanamycin, neomycin, paromomycin, ribostamycin, butirosin and gentamicin B. From Klebsiella pneumoniae.
   5457..5475    -  promoter       SP6 promoter: promoter for bacteriophage SP6 RNA polymerase
   5517..5533    -  protein_bind   lac operator: The lac repressor binds to the lac operator to inhibit transcription in E. coli. This inhibition can be relieved by adding lactose or isopropyl-β-D-thiogalactopyranoside (IPTG). lac repressor encoded by lacI
   5541..5571    -  promoter       lac promoter: promoter for the E. coli lac operon
   5586..5607    -  protein_bind   CAP binding site: CAP binding activates transcription in the presence of cAMP. E. coli catabolite activator protein
   5620..5712    -  CDS            lacI (fragment): lac repressor; lacI; The lac repressor binds to the lac operator to inhibit transcription in E. coli. This inhibition can be relieved by adding lactose or isopropyl-β-D-thiogalactopyranoside (IPTG).
   5895..6483    -  rep_origin     ori: high-copy-number ColE1/pMB1/pBR322/pUC origin of replication
   6654..7514    -  CDS            AmpR: β-lactamase; bla; confers resistance to ampicillin, carbenicillin, and related antibiotics
   7515..7619    -  promoter       AmpR promoter: bla
   7646..7696    +  misc_feature   bom (fragment): basis of mobility region from pBR322
   7697..8152    -  rep_origin     f1 ori (sequence partly withheld): f1 bacteriophage origin of replication; arrow indicates direction of (+) strand synthesis
   8156..8313    -  CDS            lacZα (fragment): LacZα fragment of β-galactosidase; lacZ fragment
   8316..2       +  promoter       T7 promoter (across the origin): promoter for bacteriophage T7 RNA polymerase
