[The description below was written by a language model from this plasmid's Addgene catalogue record and pLannotate feature annotations shown in this document.]
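Description:
pPOTv7-g418-3HaloTag is a PCR-only tagging (pPOT) template plasmid for endogenous gene tagging in Trypanosoma brucei. It is not an expression vector in the usual sense. In the pPOT approach, the plasmid serves as a template from which a tag-plus-marker cassette is amplified using long primers that carry homology to the target locus. The resulting amplicon is then integrated into the parasite genome so that the tag is fused in frame to the gene of interest. In E. coli the 8.3 kb plasmid is maintained through a high-copy ColE1/pUC-type origin and an ampicillin resistance gene (β-lactamase with its own promoter). The backbone also retains an f1 origin, lacZα and lac promoter/operator remnants, and flanking T7 and SP6 promoters typical of a general cloning vector.

The payload is three tandem copies of HaloTag, annotated in the feature table as three consecutive dhaA-derived haloalkane dehalogenase coding sequences and cloned between HindIII and BamHI sites. HaloTag binds chloroalkane ligands covalently, so tagged proteins can be labelled with fluorescent or affinity ligands; a triple repeat would be expected to increase signal per molecule. A neomycin phosphotransferase (neo) gene, which confers G418 resistance for selection in trypanosomes, lies on each side of the tag array. This symmetrical layout is consistent with a single template supporting either N- or C-terminal tagging, depending on which marker–tag portion is amplified. The promoter is recorded as "read through", meaning that expression relies on transcription from the endogenous locus. The intergenic RNA-processing regions that lie between these coding sequences are not annotated in the feature table.
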