Addgene plasmid #179829: pPOTv7-g418-3HaloTag
Purpose: Trypanosoma brucei PCR only tagging (pPOT) vector for endogenous gene tagging
Depositing lab: Samuel Dean & Keith Gull. Depositing organization: University of Oxford. Publication: A comprehensive toolkit for protein localization and functional analysis in trypanosomatids. Paterou A, Saez Conde J, Tyc J, Sunter JD, Vaughan S, Gull K, Dean S. Open Biol. 2025 Apr;15(4):240361. doi: 10.1098/rsob.240361. Epub 2025 Apr 2. PubMed 40169015.
Backbone
  Vector backbone: pPOT
  Vector type: Unspecified
Growth in bacteria
  Bacterial resistance: Ampicillin, 100 μg/mL
  Growth temperature: 37°C
  Growth strain: NEB Stable
  Copy number: High Copy
Gene/Insert
  Gene/Insert name: 3x HaloTag
  Species: Synthetic
  Promoter: read through
  Cloning method: Restriction Enzyme; 5′ cloning site HindIII (not destroyed); 3′ cloning site BamHI (not destroyed)
  Sequencing primers: 5′ cTATGGGTTCTGGTAGTG; 3′ cTTAACTACCCGATCCTG
Terms and licenses: Academic/Nonprofit Terms; Industry Terms: Not Available to Industry
Depositor comments: Please visit https://doi.org/10.1101/2023.04.21.537815 for bioRxiv preprint.
How to cite: pPOTv7-g418-3HaloTag was a gift from Samuel Dean & Keith Gull (Addgene plasmid # 179829 ; http://n2t.net/addgene:179829 ; RRID:Addgene_179829)
